>Addgene plasmid #236428 | pET-30a-NSP10-MERS-CoV | addgene full sequence | sequence record 473709 | Addgene NGS Result
TGATATGAATAAATTGCAGTTTCATTTGATGCTCGATGAGTTTTTCTAAGAATTAATTCATGAGCGGATA
CATATTTGAATGTATTTAGAAAAATAAACAAATAGGGGTTCCGCGCACATTTCCCCGAAAAGTGCCACCT
GAAATTGTAAACGTTAATATTTTGTTAAAATTCGCGTTAAATTTTTGTTAAATCAGCTCATTTTTTAACC
AATAGGCCGAAATCGGCAAAATCCCTTATAAATCAAAAGAATAGACCGAGATAGGGT
[37 nt withheld, positions 268-304]
AAAGAACGTGGACTCCAACGTCAAAGG
[49 nt withheld, positions 332-380]
T
[91 nt withheld, positions 382-472]
G
[124 nt withheld, positions 474-597]
CCCATTCGCCAATCCGGATATAGTTCCTCCTTTCAGCAAAAAACCCCTCAAGACCCGTTTAGAGGCCCCA
AGGGGTTATGCTAGTTATTGCTCAGCGGTGGCAGCAGCCAACTCAGCTTCCTTTCGGGCTTTGTTAGCAG
CCGGATCTCAGTGGTGGTGGTGGTGGTGCTCGAGTGCGGCCGCAAGCTTTCATTAGTGGTGGTGGTGGTG
ATGGGAGCCACCGCCGGAGCCGCCACC
[420 nt withheld, positions 835-1254]
CATATGTATATCTCCTTCTTAAAGTTAAACAAAATTATTTCTAGAGGGGAATTGTTATCCGCTCACAATT
CCCCTATAGTGAGTCGTATTAATTTCGCGGGATCGAGATCGATCTCGATCCTCTACGCCGGACGCATCGT
GGCCGGCATCACCGGCGCCACAGGTGCGGTTGCTGGCGCCTATATCGCCGACATCACCGATGGGGAAGAT
CGGGCTCGCCACTTCGGGCTCATGAGCGCTTGTTTCGGCGTGGGTATGGTGGCAGGCCCCGTGGCCGGGG
GACTGTTGGGCGCCATCTCCTTGCATGCACCATTCCTTGCGGCGGCGGTGCTCAACGGCCTCAACCTACT
ACTGGGCTGCTTCCTAATGCAGGAGTCGCATAAGGGAGAGCGTCGAGATCCCGGACACCATCGAATGGCG
CAAAACCTTTCGCGGTATGGCATGATAGCGCCCGGAAGAGAGTCAATTCAGGGTGGTGAATGTGAAACCA
GTAACGTTATACGATGTCGCAGAGTATGCCGGTGTCTCTTATCAGACCGTTTCCCGCGTGGTGAACCAGG
CCAGCCACGTTTCTGCGAAAACGCGGGAAAAAGTGGAAGCGGCGATGGCGGAGCTGAATTACATTCCCAA
CCGCGTGGCACAACAACTGGCGGGCAAACAGTCGTTGCTGATTGGCGTTGCCACCTCCAGTCTGGCCCTG
CACGCGCCGTCGCAAATTGTCGCGGCGATTAAATCTCGCGCCGATCAACTGGGTGCCAGCGTGGTGGTGT
CGATGGTAGAACGAAGCGGCGTCGAAGCCTGTAAAGCGGCGGTGCACAATCTTCTCGCGCAACGCGTCAG
TGGGCTGATCATTAACTATCCGCTGGATGACCAGGATGCCATTGCTGTGGAAGCTGCCTGCACTAATGTT
CCGGCGTTATTTCTTGATGTCTCTGACCAGACACCCATCAACAGTATTATTTTCTCCCATGAAGACGGTA
CGCGACTGGGCGTGGAGCATCTGGTCGCATTGGGTCACCAGCAAATCGCGCTGTTAGCGGGCCCATTAAG
TTCTGTCTCGGCGCGTCTGCGTCTGGCTGGCTGGCATAAATATCTCACTCGCAATCAAATTCAGCCGATA
GCGGAACGGGAAGGCGACTGGAGTGCCATGTCCGGTTTTCAACAAACCATGCAAATGCTGAATGAGGGCA
TCGTTCCCACTGCGATGCTGGTTGCCAACGATCAGATGGCGCTGGGCGCAATGCGCGCCATTACCGAGTC
CGGGCTGCGCGTTGGTGCGGACATCTCGGTAGTGGGATACGACGATACCGAAGACAGCTCATGTTATATC
CCGCCGTTAACCACCATCAAACAGGATTTTCGCCTGCTGGGGCAAACCAGCGTGGACCGCTTGCTGCAAC
TCTCTCAGGGCCAGGCGGTGAAGGGCAATCAGCTGTTGCCCGTCTCACTGGTGAAAAGAAAAACCACCCT
GGCGCCCAATACGCAAACCGCCTCTCCCCGCGCGTTGGCCGATTCATTAATGCAGCTGGCACGACAGGTT
TCCCGACTGGAAAGCGGGCAGTGAGCGCAACGCAATTAATGTAAGTTAGCTCACTCATTAGGCACCGGGA
TCTCGACCGATGCCCTTGAGAGCCTTCAACCCAGTCAGCTCCTTCCGGTGGGCGCGGGGCATGACTATCG
TCGCCGCACTTATGACTGTCTTCTTTATCATGCAACTCGTAGGACAGGTGCCGGCAGCGCTCTGGGTCAT
TTTCGGCGAGGACCGCTTTCGCTGGAGCGCGACGATGATCGGCCTGTCGCTTGCGGTATTCGGAATCTTG
CACGCCCTCGCTCAAGCCTTCGTCACTGGTCCCGCCACCAAACGTTTCGGCGAGAAGCAGGCCATTATCG
CCGGCATGGCGGCCCCACGGGTGCGCATGATCGTGCTCCTGTCGTTGAGGACCCGGCTAGGCTGGCGGGG
TTGCCTTACTGGTTAGCAGAATGAATCACCGATACGCGAGCGAACGTGAAGCGACTGCTGCTGCAAAACG
TCTGCGACCTGAGCAACAACATGAATGGTCTTCGGTTTCCGTGTTTCGTAAAGTCTGGAAACGCGGAAGT
CAGCGCCCTGCACCATTATGTTCCGGATCTGCATCGCAGGATGCTGCTGGCTACCCTGTGGAACACCTAC
ATCTGTATTAACGAAGCGCTGGCATTGACCCTGAGTGATTTTTCTCTGGTCCCGCCGCATCCATACCGCC
AGTTGTTTACCCTCACAACGTTCCAGTAACCGGGCATGTTCATCATCAGTAACCCGTATCGTGAGCATCC
TCTCTCGTTTCATCGGTATCATTACCCCCATGAACAGAAATCCCCCTTACACGGAGGCATCAGTGACCAA
ACAGGAAAAAACCGCCCTTAACATGGCCCGCTTTATCAGAAGCCAGACATTAACGCTTCTGGAGAAACTC
AACGAGCTGGACGCGGATGAACAGGCAGACATCTGTGAATCGCTTCACGACCACGCTGATGAGCTTTACC
GCAGCTGCCTCGCGCGTTTCGGTGATGACGGTGAAAACCTCTGACACATGCAGCTCCCGGAGACGGTCAC
AGCTTGTCTGTAAGCGGATGCCGGGAGCAGACAAGCCCGTCAGGGCGCGTCAGCGGGTGTTGGCGGGTGT
CGGGGCGCAGCCATGACCCAGTCACGTAGCGATAGCGGAGTGTATACTGGCTTAACTATGCGGCATCAGA
GCAGATTGTACTGAGAGTGCACCATATATGCGGTGTGAAATACCGCACAGATGCGTAAGGAGAAAATACC
GCATCAGGCGCTCTTCCGCTTCCTCGCTCACTGACTCGCTGCGCTCGGTCGTTCGGCTGCGGCGAGCGGT
ATCAGCTCACTCAAAGGCGGTAATACGGTTATCCACAGAATCAGGGGATAACGCAGGAAAGAACATGTGA
GCAAAAGGCCAGCAAAAGGCCAGGAACCGTAAAAAGGCCGCGTTGCTGGCGTTTTTCCATAGGCTCCGCC
CCCCTGACGAGCATCACAAAAATCGACGCTCAAGTCAGAGGTGGCGAAACCCGACAGGACTATAAAGATA
CCAGGCGTTTCCCCCTGGAAGCTCCCTCGTGCGCTCTCCTGTTCCGACCCTGCCGCTTACCGGATACCTG
TCCGCCTTTCTCCCTTCGGGAAGCGTGGCGCTTTCTCATAGCTCACGCTGTAGGTATCTCAGTTCGGTGT
AGGTCGTTCGCTCCAAGCTGGGCTGTGTGCACGAACCCCCCGTTCAGCCCGACCGCTGCGCCTTATCCGG
TAACTATCGTCTTGAGTCCAACCCGGTAAGACACGACTTATCGCCACTGGCAGCAGCCACTGGTAACAGG
ATTAGCAGAGCGAGGTATGTAGGCGGTGCTACAGAGTTCTTGAAGTGGTGGCCTAACTACGGCTACACTA
GAAGGACAGTATTTGGTATCTGCGCTCTGCTGAAGCCAGTTACCTTCGGAAAAAGAGTTGGTAGCTCTTG
ATCCGGCAAACAAACCACCGCTGGTAGCGGTGGTTTTTTTGTTTGCAAGCAGCAGATTACGCGCAGAAAA
AAAGGATCTCAAGAAGATCCTTTGATCTTTTCTACGGGGTCTGACGCTCAGTGGAACGAAAACTCACGTT
AAGGGATTTTGGTCATGAACAATAAAACTGTCTGCTTACATAAACAGTAATACAAGGGGTGTTATGAGCC
ATATTCAACGGGAAACGTCTTGCTCTAGGCCGCGATTAAATTCCAACATGGATGCTGATTTATATGGGTA
TAAATGGGCTCGCGATAATGTCGGGCAATCAGGTGCGACAATCTATCGATTGTATGGGAAGCCCGATGCG
CCAGAGTTGTTTCTGAAACATGGCAAAGGTAGCGTTGCCAATGATGTTACAGATGAGATGGTCAGACTAA
ACTGGCTGACGGAATTTATGCCTCTTCCGACCATCAAGCATTTTATCCGTACTCCTGATGATGCATGGTT
ACTCACCACTGCGATCCCCGGGAAAACAGCATTCCAGGTATTAGAAGAATATCCTGATTCAGGTGAAAAT
ATTGTTGATGCGCTGGCAGTGTTCCTGCGCCGGTTGCATTCGATTCCTGTTTGTAATTGTCCTTTTAACA
GCGATCGCGTATTTCGTCTCGCTCAGGCGCAATCACGAATGAATAACGGTTTGGTTGATGCGAGTGATTT
TGATGACGAGCGTAATGGCTGGCCTGTTGAACAAGTCTGGAAAGAAATGCATAAACTTTTGCCATTCTCA
CCGGATTCAGTCGTCACTCATGGTGATTTCTCACTTGATAACCTTATTTTTGACGAGGGGAAATTAATAG
GTTGTATTGATGTTGGACGAGTCGGAATCGCAGACCGATACCAGGATCTTGCCATCCTATGGAACTGCCT
CGGTGAGTTTTCTCCTTCATTACAGAAACGGCTTTTTCAAAAATATGGTATTGATAATCC
Features (pLannotate 1.2.2; 19 found; start..end, strand, type, name):
     58..115     -  promoter       AmpR promoter (fragment): bla
    142..597     -  rep_origin     f1 ori (sequence partly withheld): f1 bacteriophage origin of replication; arrow indicates direction of (+) strand synthesis
    634..681     -  terminator     T7 terminator: transcription terminator for bacteriophage T7 RNA polymerase
    689..738     -  CDS            SET1 (fragment): solubility-enhancement tag derived from T7 phage gene 10B
    748..765     -  CDS            9xHis (fragment): 9xHis affinity tag
    835..1254    -  CDS            R1A_MERS1 (fragment) (sequence withheld): Experimental evidence at protein level: Swiss-Prot protein existence level 1. [Non-structural protein 10]: Plays a pivotal role in viral transcription by stimulating both nsp14 3'-5' exoribonuclease and nsp16 2'-O-methyltransferase activities. Therefore plays an essential role in viral mRNAs cap methylation. From Middle East respiratory syndrome-related coronavirus (isolate United Kingdom/H123990006/2012) (MERS-CoV) (Betacoronavirus England 1).
   1265..1287    -  RBS            RBS: efficient ribosome binding site from bacteriophage T7 gene 10 (Olins and Rangwala, 1989)
   1302..1326    -  protein_bind   lac operator: The lac repressor binds to the lac operator to inhibit transcription in E. coli. This inhibition can be relieved by adding lactose or isopropyl-β-D-thiogalactopyranoside (IPTG). lac repressor encoded by lacI
   1327..1345    -  promoter       T7 promoter: promoter for bacteriophage T7 RNA polymerase
   1371..1650    +  CDS            TcR (fragment): tetracycline efflux protein; tet; confers resistance to tetracycline
   1658..1735    +  promoter       lacI promoter: lacI
   1736..2818    +  CDS            lacI: lac repressor; lacI; The lac repressor binds to the lac operator to inhibit transcription in E. coli. This inhibition can be relieved by adding lactose or isopropyl-β-D-thiogalactopyranoside (IPTG).
   2831..2852    +  protein_bind   CAP binding site: CAP binding activates transcription in the presence of cAMP. E. coli catabolite activator protein
   2867..3158    +  CDS            TcR (fragment): tetracycline efflux protein; tet; confers resistance to tetracycline
   3230..3610    -  CDS            YPB1_ECOLX: Protein predicted: Swiss-Prot protein existence level 4. From Escherichia coli.
   3627..3818    +  CDS            rop: Rop protein, which maintains plasmids at low copy number; rop
   3920..4062    +  misc_feature   bom: basis of mobility region from pBR322
   4248..4836    -  rep_origin     ori: high-copy-number ColE1/pMB1/pBR322/pUC origin of replication
   4958..49      +  CDS            KanR (across the origin): aminoglycoside phosphotransferase; aph(3')-Ia; confers resistance to kanamycin in bacteria or G418 (Geneticin®) in eukaryotes
