[The description below was written by a language model from this plasmid's Addgene catalogue record and pLannotate feature annotations shown in this document.]
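Description:
pET-30a-NSP10-MERS-CoV is a bacterial expression plasmid of about 5.7 kb, built on the pET-30a backbone for producing the non-structural protein 10 (NSP10) of MERS coronavirus in E. coli. It replicates from a pBR322/ColE1-type origin accompanied by the rop gene and bom site, consistent with its catalogue listing as low copy, and is selected with kanamycin through an aph(3')-Ia resistance gene. An f1 origin is also present. Short annotated fragments of a tetracycline resistance gene and of the AmpR promoter are backbone remnants rather than functional markers.

The insert is a roughly 420 bp segment of the viral orf1ab polyprotein corresponding to NSP10, a cofactor that stimulates the nsp14 3'-5' exoribonuclease and the nsp16 2'-O-methyltransferase. It sits directly downstream of a T7 promoter, lac operator and the T7 gene 10 ribosome binding site, and is followed by a C-terminal 6xHis tag for metal-affinity purification and then the T7 terminator. The close spacing between the ribosome binding site and the NSP10 coding region suggests that the N-terminal tags normally available in pET-30a are not included, although the cloning sites used are not recorded. A plasmid-borne lacI gene supplies lac repressor, so transcription stays low until it is induced with IPTG in a host that provides T7 RNA polymerase.

The stated purpose is bacterial expression of NSP10. The associated work concerns the NSP14/NSP10 RNA repair complex as a pan-coronavirus drug target, so the purified protein is probably meant for biochemical study of that complex.
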