Addgene plasmid #236428: pET-30a-NSP10-MERS-CoV
Purpose: bacterial protein expression of NSP10
Depositing lab: Michele Pagano. Depositing organization: NYU Grossman School of Medicine. Publication: The NSP14/NSP10 RNA repair complex as a Pan-coronavirus therapeutic target. Rona G, Zeke A, Miwatani-Minter B, de Vries M, Kaur R, Schinlever A, Garcia SF, Goldberg HV, Wang H, Hinds TR, Bailly F, Zheng N, Cotelle P, Desmaele D, Landau NR, Dittmann M, Pagano M. Cell Death Differ. 2022 Feb;29(2):285-292. doi: 10.1038/s41418-021-00900-1. Epub 2021 Dec 3. PubMed 34862481.
Backbone
  Vector backbone: pET-30a
  Vector type: Bacterial Expression
Growth in bacteria
  Bacterial resistance: Kanamycin, 50 μg/mL
  Growth temperature: 37°C
  Growth strain: DH5alpha
  Copy number: Low Copy
Gene/Insert
  Gene/Insert name: NSP10
  Species: MERS-CoV
  Entrez Gene: orf1ab (a.k.a. G128_gp01)
  Tag / fusion protein: 6xHis (C terminal on insert)
  Cloning method: Restriction Enzyme; 5′ cloning site Unknown (unknown if destroyed)
Terms and licenses: Academic/Nonprofit Terms; Industry Terms: Not Available to Industry
How to cite: pET-30a-NSP10-MERS-CoV was a gift from Michele Pagano (Addgene plasmid # 236428 ; http://n2t.net/addgene:236428 ; RRID:Addgene_236428)
